>Addgene plasmid #191466 | pFR-mTq2-antiFRET-P2A-mCherry | addgene full sequence | sequence record 379343 | Addgene NGS Result
TCTTCTGAGCGGGACTCTGGGGTTCGAAATGACCGACCAAGCGACGCCCAACCTGCCATCACGAGATTTC
GATTCCACCGCCGCCTTCTATGAAAGGTTGGGCTTCGGAATCGTTTTCCGGGACGCCGGCTGGATGATCC
TCCAGCGCGGGGATCTCATGCTGGAGTTCTTCGCCCACCCTAGGGGGAGGCTAACTGAAACACGGAAGGA
GACAATACCGGAAGGAACCCGCGCTATGACGGCAATAAAAAGACAGAATAAAACGCACGGTGTTGGGTCG
TTTGTTCATAAACGCGGGGTTCGGTCCCAGGGCTGGCACTCTGTCGATACCCCACCGAGACCCCATTGGG
GCCAATACGCCCGCGTTTCTTCCTTTTCCCCACCCCACCCCCCAAGTTCGGGTGAAGGCCCAGGGCTCGC
AGCCAACGTCGGGGCGGCAGGCCCTGCCATAGCCTCAGGTTACTCATATATACTTTAGATTGATTTAAAA
CTTCATTTTTAATTTAAAAGGATCTAGGTGAAGATCCTTTTTGATAATCTCATGACCAAAATCCCTTAAC
GTGAGTTTTCGTTCCACTGAGCGTCAGACCCCGTAGAAAAGATCAAAGGATCTTCTTGAGATCCTTTTTT
TCTGCGCGTAATCTGCTGCTTGCAAACAAAAAAACCACCGCTACCAGCGGTGGTTTGTTTGCCGGATCAA
GAGCTACCAACTCTTTTTCCGAAGGTAACTGGCTTCAGCAGAGCGCAGATACCAAATACTGTTCTTCTAG
TGTAGCCGTAGTTAGGCCACCACTTCAAGAACTCTGTAGCACCGCCTACATACCTCGCTCTGCTAATCCT
GTTACCAGTGGCTGCTGCCAGTGGCGATAAGTCGTGTCTTACCGGGTTGGACTCAAGACGATAGTTACCG
GATAAGGCGCAGCGGTCGGGCTGAACGGGGGGTTCGTGCACACAGCCCAGCTTGGAGCGAACGACCTACA
CCGAACTGAGATACCTACAGCGTGAGCTATGAGAAAGCGCCACGCTTCCCGAAGGGAGAAAGGCGGACAG
GTATCCGGTAAGCGGCAGGGTCGGAACAGGAGAGCGCACGAGGGAGCTTCCAGGGGGAAACGCCTGGTAT
CTTTATAGTCCTGTCGGGTTTCGCCACCTCTGACTTGAGCGTCGATTTTTGTGATGCTCGTCAGGGGGGC
GGAGCCTATGGAAAAACGCCAGCAACGCGGCCTTTTTACGGTTCCTGGCCTTTTGCTGGCCTTTTGCTCA
CATGTTCTTTCCTGCGTTATCCCCTGAGGCCGGCCTATTAATAGTAATCAATTACGGGGTCATTAGTTCA
TAGCCCATATATGGAGTTCCGCGTTACATAACTTACGGTAAATGGCCCGCCTGGCTGACCGCCCAACGAC
CCCCGCCCATTGACGTCAATAATGACGTATGTTCCCATAGTAACGCCAATAGGGACTTTCCATTGACGTC
AATGGGTGGAGTATTTACGGTAAACTGCCCACTTGGCAGTACATCAAGTGTATCATATGCCAAGTCCGCC
CCCTATTGACGTCAATGACGGTAAATGGCCCGCCTGGCATTATGCCCAGTACATGACCTTACGGGACTTT
CCTACTTGGCAGTACATCTACGTATTAGTCATCGCTATTACCATGCTGATGCGGTTTTGGCAGTACACCA
ATGGGCGTGGATAGCGGTTTGACTCACGGGGATTTCCAAGTCTCCACCCCATTGACGTCAATGGGAGTTT
GTTTTGGCACCAAAATCAACGGGACTTTCCAAAATGTCGTAATAACCCCGCCCCGTTGACGCAAATGGGC
GGTAGGCGTGTACGGTGGGAGGTCTATATAAGCAGACGTCGTTTAGTGAACCGTCAGATCACTAGATGCT
TTATTGCGGTAGTTTATCACAGTTAAATTGCTAACGCCAGTCTCGAACTTAACGTGCAGAAGTTGGTCGT
GAGGCACTGGGCAGGTAAGTATCGGGCCCTTTGTGCGGGGGGAGCGGCTCGGGGCTGTCCGCGGGGGGAC
GGCTGCCTTCGGGGGGGACGGGGCAGGGCGGGGTTCGGCTTCTGGCGTGTGACCGGCGGCTCTAGAGCCT
CTGCTAACCATGTTCATGCCTTCTTCTTTTTCCTACAGCTCCTGGGCAACGTGCTGGTTATTGTGCTGTC
TCATCATTTTGGCAAAGAATTGGATCGGACCGAAATCACCACAATTCAGCAAATTGTGAACATCATCACG
TTCATCTTTCCCTGGTTGCCAAAGGCCCATTTTCCTGTCAGTAACGAGAAGGTCGCGAATTCAGGCGCTT
TTTAGACTGGTCGTAGGGAGACCACAACGGTTTCCCTCTAGAAATAATTTTGTTTAACTATAAGAAGGAG
ATATACCATGCGGGGTTCTCATCATCACCACCATCACAGCAGCGGCCTGGTGCCGCGCGGCAGCTCGCTA
GCGCTGCCGGTCGCCACCATGGTGAGCAAGGGCGAGGAGCTGTTCACCGGGGTGGTGCCCATCCTGGTCG
AGCTGGACGGCGACGTAAACGGCCACAAGTTCAGCGTGTCCGGCGAGGGCGAGGGCGATGCCACCTACGG
CAAGCTGACCCTGAAGTTCATCTGCACCACCGGCAAGCTGCCCGTGCCCTGGCCCACCCTCGTGACCACC
CTGTCCTGGGGCGTGCAGTGCTTCGCCCGCTACCCCGACCACATGAAGCAGCACGACTTCTTCAAGTCCG
CCATGCCCGAAGGCTACGTCCAGGAGCGCACCATCTTCTTCAAGGACGACGGCAACTACAAGACCCGCGC
CGAGGTGAAGTTCGAGGGCGACACCCTGGTGAACCGCATCGAGCTGAAGGGCATCGACTTCAAGGAGGAC
GGCAACATCCTGGGGCACAAGCTGGAGTACAACTACTTTAGCGACAACGTCTATATCACCGCCGACAAGC
AGAAGAACGGCATCAAGGCCAACTTCAAGATCCGCCACAACATCGAGGACGGCGGCGTGCAGCTCGCCGA
CCACTACCAGCAGAACACCCCCATCGGCGACGGCCCCGTGCTGCTGCCCGACAACCACTACCTGAGCACC
CAGTCCAAGCTGAGCAAAGACCCCAACGAGAAGCGCGATCACATGGTCCTGCTGGAGTTCGTGACCGCCG
CCGGGATCACTCTCGGCATGGACGAGCTGTACAAGTCGACCAGATCTCTGGCCGAGGCGGCAGCTAAGGA
GGCCGCGGCGAAGGAGGCAGCCGCGAAAGAAGCAGCCGCAAAGGAAGCGGCCGCCAAGGCTGCTGCAAGA
TCTCTCGGATCGGGTGCTACTAACTTCAGCCTGCTGAAGCAGGCTGGAGACGTGGAGGAGAACCCTGGAC
CTTCGCTAGCGCTGGATCCCGCCACCATGGTGAGCAAGGGCGAGGAGGATAACATGGCCATCATCAAGGA
GTTCATGCGCTTCAAGGTGCACATGGAGGGCTCCGTGAACGGCCACGAGTTCGAGATCGAGGGCGAGGGC
GAGGGCCGCCCCTACGAGGGCACCCAGACCGCCAAGCTGAAGGTGACCAAGGGTGGCCCCCTGCCCTTCG
CCTGGGACATCCTGTCCCCTCAGTTCATGTACGGCTCCAAGGCCTACGTGAAGCACCCCGCCGACATCCC
CGACTACTTGAAGCTGTCCTTCCCCGAGGGCTTCAAGTGGGAGCGCGTGATGAACTTCGAGGACGGCGGC
GTGGTGACCGTGACCCAGGACTCCTCCCTGCAGGACGGCGAGTTCATCTACAAGGTGAAGCTGCGCGGCA
CCAACTTCCCCTCCGACGGCCCCGTAATGCAGAAGAAGACCATGGGCTGGGAGGCCTCCTCCGAGCGGAT
GTACCCCGAGGACGGCGCCCTGAAGGGCGAGATCAAGCAGAGGCTGAAGCTGAAGGACGGCGGCCACTAC
GACGCTGAGGTCAAGACCACCTACAAGGCCAAGAAGCCCGTGCAGCTGCCCGGCGCCTACAACGTCAACA
TCAAGTTGGACATCACCTCCCACAACGAGGACTACACCATCGTGGAACAGTACGAACGCGCCGAGGGCCG
CCACTCCACCGGCGGCATGGACGAGCTGTACAAGTAAAAGCTTGTGATTAACCTCAGGTGCAGGCTGCCT
ATCAGAAGGTGGTGGCTGGTGTGGCCAATGCCCTGGCTCACAAATACCACTGAGATCGATCTTTTTCCCT
CTGCCAAAAATTATGGGGACATCATGAAGCCCCTTGAGCATCTGACTTCTGGCTAATAAAGGAAATTTAT
TTTCATTGCAATAGTGTGTTGGAATTTTTTGTGTCTCTCACTCGGAAGGACATATGGGAGGGCAAATCAT
TTAAAACATCAGAATGAGTATTTGGTTTAGAGTTTGGCAACATATGCCCATATGTAACTAGCATAACCCC
TTGGGGCCTCTAAACGGGTCTTGAGGGGTTTTTTGCTGAAAGCATGCTCGGGGAAATGTGCGCGGAACCC
CTATTTGTTTATTTTTCTAAATACATTCAAATATGTATCCGCTCATGAGACAATAACCCTGATAAATGCT
TCAATAATATTGAAAAAGGAAGAGTCCTGAGGCGGAAAGAACCAGCTGTGGAATGTGTGTCAGTTAGGGT
GTGGAAAGTCCCCAGGCTCCCCAGCAGGCAGAAGTATGCAAAGCATGCATCTCAATTAGTCAGCAACCAG
GTGTGGAAAGTCCCCAGGCTCCCCAGCAGGCAGAAGTATGCAAAGCATGCATCTCAATTAGTCAGCAACC
ATAGTCCCGCCCCTAACTCCGCCCATCCCGCCCCTAACTCCGCCCAGTTCCGCCCATTCTCCGCCCCATG
GCTGACTAATTTTTTTTATTTATGCAGAGGCCGAGGCCGCCTCGGCCTCTGAGCTATTCCAGAAGTAGTG
AGGAGGCTTTTTTGGAGGCCTAGGCTTTTGCAAAGATCGATCAAGAGACAGGATGAGGATCGTTTCGCAT
GATTGAACAAGATGGATTGCACGCAGGTTCTCCGGCCGCTTGGGTGGAGAGGCTATTCGGCTATGACTGG
GCACAACAGACAATCGGCTGCTCTGATGCCGCCGTGTTCCGGCTGTCAGCGCAGGGGCGCCCGGTTCTTT
TTGTCAAGACCGACCTGTCCGGTGCCCTGAATGAACTGCAAGACGAGGCAGCGCGGCTATCGTGGCTGGC
CACGACGGGCGTTCCTTGCGCAGCTGTGCTCGACGTTGTCACTGAAGCGGGAAGGGACTGGCTGCTATTG
GGCGAAGTGCCGGGGCAGGATCTCCTGTCATCTCACCTTGCTCCTGCCGAGAAAGTATCCATCATGGCTG
ATGCAATGCGGCGGCTGCATACGCTTGATCCGGCTACCTGCCCATTCGACCACCAAGCGAAACATCGCAT
CGAGCGAGCACGTACTCGGATGGAAGCCGGTCTTGTCGATCAGGATGATCTGGACGAAGAGCATCAGGGG
CTCGCGCCAGCCGAACTGTTCGCCAGGCTCAAGGCGAGCATGCCCGACGGCGAGGATCTCGTCGTGACCC
ATGGCGATGCCTGCTTGCCGAATATCATGGTGGAAAATGGCCGCTTTTCTGGATTCATCGACTGTGGCCG
GCTGGGTGTGGCGGACCGCTATCAGGACATAGCGTTGGCTACCCGTGATATTGCTGAAGAGCTTGGCGGC
GAATGGGCTGACCGCTTCCTCGTGCTTTACGGTATCGCCGCTCCCGATTCGCAGCGCATCGCCTTCTATC
GCCTTCTTGACGAGT
Features (pLannotate 1.2.2; 17 found; start..end, strand, type, name):
     29..181     +  CDS            ble (fragment): BLE_KLEPN - Experimental evidence at protein level: Swiss-Prot protein existence level 1. Binding protein with a strong affinity to the bleomycin family of antibiotics. Binds to CL990; an antimitotic-antibiotic compound. From Klebsiella pneumoniae.
    240..287     +  polyA_signal   HSV TK poly(A) signal: herpes simplex virus thymidine kinase polyadenylation signal (Cole and Stacy, 1985)
    378..394     -  polyA_signal   bGH poly(A) signal (fragment): bovine growth hormone polyadenylation signal
    616..1204    +  rep_origin     ori: high-copy-number ColE1/pMB1/pBR322/pUC origin of replication
   1296..1655    +  enhancer       CMV enhancer (fragment): human cytomegalovirus immediate early enhancer
   1657..1856    +  promoter       CMV promoter: human cytomegalovirus (CMV) immediate early promoter
   2008..2138    +  intron         chimeric intron (fragment): chimera between introns from chicken β-actin and rabbit β-globin
   2207..2325    +  promoter       rhaB promoter: promoter of the E. coli rhaBAD operon, conferring tight induction with L-rhamnose and repression with D-glucose in the presence of RhaR and RhaS (Giacalone et al., 2006)
   2427..2444    +  CDS            thrombin site: thrombin recognition and cleavage site
   2469..3185    +  CDS            mTurquoise2: mTurquoise2 is a basic (constitutively fluorescent) cyan fluorescent protein published in 2012, derived from Aequorea victoria. It is reported to be a rapidly-maturing monomer with very low acid sensitivity.
   3387..4094    +  CDS            mCherry: mCherry is a basic (constitutively fluorescent) red fluorescent protein published in 2004, derived from Discosoma sp.. It is reported to be a very rapidly-maturing monomer with low acid sensitivity.
   4112..4180    +  CDS            HBB (fragment): HBB_PONPY - Experimental evidence at transcript level: Swiss-Prot protein existence level 2. Involved in oxygen transport from the lung to the various peripheral tissues. From Pongo pygmaeus (Bornean orangutan).
   4255..4310    +  polyA_signal   β-globin poly(A) signal: rabbit β-globin polyadenylation signal (Gil and Proudfoot, 1987)
   4398..4445    +  terminator     T7 terminator: transcription terminator for bacteriophage T7 RNA polymerase
   4471..4575    +  promoter       AmpR promoter: bla
   4577..4934    +  promoter       SV40 promoter: SV40 enhancer and early promoter
   4969..8       +  CDS            NeoR/KanR (across the origin): aminoglycoside phosphotransferase from Tn5; aph(3')-II (or nptII); confers resistance to neomycin, kanamycin, and G418 (Geneticin®)
