[The description below was written by a language model from this plasmid's Addgene catalogue record and pLannotate feature annotations shown in this document.]
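Description:
pFR-mTq2-antiFRET-P2A-mCherry is a 5,755-nt dual-host expression plasmid built on the pFR backbone, designed to express the same coding cassette in both mammalian cells and bacteria. It replicates in E. coli from a high-copy ColE1/pUC-type origin and is selected with kanamycin. The Tn5 NeoR/KanR gene sits behind tandem bacterial (AmpR/bla) and SV40 early promoters and is followed by an HSV TK polyadenylation signal, so in principle the same marker can also confer G418 resistance in mammalian cells. Short annotated fragments of ble and of a bGH poly(A) signal appear to be backbone remnants rather than functional parts.

The dual-host design comes from stacked promoters. A CMV enhancer/promoter with a chimeric β-actin/β-globin intron fragment drives transcription in mammalian cells. Immediately downstream, an L-rhamnose-inducible rhaB promoter allows expression in E. coli. The open reading frame encodes a His tag (per the catalogue entry) and a thrombin cleavage site, then the cyan protein mTurquoise2, an "antiFRET" linker, a P2A self-cleaving peptide and the red protein mCherry, which was cloned between BamHI and HindIII. The linker and P2A are not annotated in the feature table but presumably occupy the gap between the two fluorescent protein coding sequences. A rabbit β-globin poly(A) signal and a T7 terminator end the transcript in the respective hosts.

Because P2A ribosomal skipping yields the two proteins from a single transcript in roughly equimolar amounts, mTurquoise2 serves as an internal expression reference. As its name suggests, the linker is intended to minimise energy transfer between the two fluorophores in any uncleaved product. The stated purpose is to compare the intensity of mCherry with that of mTurquoise2, a ratiometric way of assessing fluorescent protein brightness in cells.
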