Addgene plasmid #191466: pFR-mTq2-antiFRET-P2A-mCherry
Purpose: Compare the intensity of mCherry to mTurquoise2 fluorescent protein
Depositing lab: Dorus Gadella. Depositing organization: University of Amsterdam. Publication: A green lifetime biosensor for calcium that remains bright over its full dynamic range. van der Linden FH, Thornquist SC, Ter Beek RM, Huijts JY, Hink MA, Gadella TWJ, Maimon G, Goedhart J. eLife. 2025 Dec 19;14:RP105086. doi: 10.7554/eLife.105086. PubMed 41416770.
Backbone
  Vector backbone: pFR
  Vector type: Mammalian Expression, Bacterial Expression
Growth in bacteria
  Bacterial resistance: Kanamycin, 50 μg/mL
  Growth temperature: 37°C
  Growth strain: DH5alpha
  Copy number: High Copy
Gene/Insert
  Gene/Insert name: mCherry
  Species: Synthetic
  Tag / fusion protein: His-mTurquoise2-antiFRETlinker-P2A (N terminal on insert)
  Cloning method: Restriction Enzyme; 5′ cloning site BamHI (not destroyed); 3′ cloning site HindIII (not destroyed)
Terms and licenses: Academic/Nonprofit Terms; Industry Terms: Not Available to Industry
How to cite: pFR-mTq2-antiFRET-P2A-mCherry was a gift from Dorus Gadella (Addgene plasmid # 191466 ; http://n2t.net/addgene:191466 ; RRID:Addgene_191466)
